Addgene plasmid #31209: pLenti6/V5-DEST-HOXA1
Depositing lab: Lynda Chin. Depositing organization: Dana-Farber Cancer Institute. Publication: Proinvasion metastasis drivers in early-stage melanoma are oncogenes. Scott KL, Nogueira C, Heffernan TP, van Doorn R, Dhakal S, Hanna JA, Min C, Jaskelioff M, Xiao Y, Wu CJ, Cameron LA, Perry SR, Zeid R, Feinberg T, Kim M, Vande Woude G, Granter SR, Bosenberg M, Chu GC, DePinho RA, Rimm DL, Chin L. Cancer Cell. 2011 Jul 12;20(1):92-103. 10.1016/j.ccr.2011.05.025 PubMed 21741599.
Backbone
  Vector backbone: pLenti6/V5-DEST
  Backbone manufacturer: Invitrogen
  Backbone size w/o insert (bp): 7000
  Vector type: Mammalian Expression, Lentiviral
  Selectable markers: Blasticidin
Growth in bacteria
  Bacterial resistance: Ampicillin, 100 μg/mL
  Growth temperature: 30°C
  Growth strain: Stbl3
  Growth instructions: Grow in STBL3 bacteria (Invitrogen) at lower temps (~30C) to prevent recombination and increase plasmid production.
  Copy number: High Copy
Gene/Insert
  Gene/Insert name: HOXA1
  Species: H. sapiens (human)
  Insert size (bp): 1008
  GenBank ID: BC032547
  Entrez Gene: HOXA1 (a.k.a. BSAS, HOX1, HOX1F)
  Tag / fusion protein: V5 (C terminal on backbone)
  Cloning method: Gateway Cloning; 5′ cloning site attR1 (destroyed during cloning); 3′ cloning site attR2 (destroyed during cloning)
  Sequencing primers: 5′ CMV Forward; 3′ V5 Reverse
Resource information
  A portion of this plasmid was derived from a plasmid made by: The entry clone used to create this plasmid was obatined from the human ORFeome (v5.1) collection made available by the Center for Cancer Systems Biology at the Dana-Farber Cancer Institute in Boston, MA.
Terms and licenses: Academic/Nonprofit Terms; Industry Terms: Not Available to Industry
How to cite: pLenti6/V5-DEST-HOXA1 was a gift from Lynda Chin (Addgene plasmid # 31209 ; http://n2t.net/addgene:31209 ; RRID:Addgene_31209)
