[The description below was written by a language model from this plasmid's Addgene catalogue record.]
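Description:
pLenti6/V5-DEST-HOXA1 is a lentiviral mammalian expression plasmid built on the commercial pLenti6/V5-DEST Gateway destination backbone (about 7 kb without insert). It carries the human HOXA1 open reading frame, an insert of roughly 1 kb encoding a homeobox transcription factor. The ORF was transferred from a human ORFeome entry clone by Gateway recombination, which consumed the attR1 and attR2 sites of the destination vector. The coding sequence is joined in frame to a backbone-encoded C-terminal V5 epitope tag, so the expressed protein can be detected with anti-V5 reagents. The record does not explicitly name the promoter, but the listed CMV forward sequencing primer indicates that a CMV promoter lies upstream of the insert, consistent with this vector family. No feature table is provided, so the viral elements (LTRs, packaging signal and so on) are not itemised. As a lentiviral transfer vector, it would be expected to supply these in cis and to rely on separate packaging functions for virus production.

In bacteria the plasmid is maintained at high copy under ampicillin selection. A recombination-deficient host strain is recommended because the repeated sequences of lentiviral vectors are prone to rearrangement. In mammalian cells, a blasticidin resistance marker allows selection of stably transduced populations. The construct is suited to stable ectopic expression of V5-tagged HOXA1 through lentiviral transduction. It was deposited in connection with a study that identified pro-invasion and metastasis driver genes in early-stage melanoma, which suggests use in gain-of-function assays of invasion and oncogenic activity.
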