>Addgene plasmid #31209 | pLenti6/V5-DEST-HOXA1 | addgene partial sequence | sequence record 35959 | pBABE-3
TCAACTCATTACTAACCGGTACGCGTAGAATCGAGACCGAGGAGAGGGTTAGGGATAGGCTTACCTTCGA
ACCGCGGGCCCTCTAGACTCGAGCGGCCGCCACTGTGCTGGATATCAACCACTTTGTACAAGAAAGTTGG
GCAGTGGGAGGTAGTCAGAGTGTCTGAGGTAGAAGACCCCGGGGAAGGAACGCAGGGCGAAGAGCTGGAC
TTCTCTGAGGATTCCTCGGCCTTCTCGTCGTTTCCTGGCGGGGTGGCCGGAGAGATGGGCAAGAGACCCT
CCTTCTCACGTTTCTTTTGCTTCATTCGGCGGTTCTGGAACCAGATCTTCACTTGGGTCTCGTTGAGCTG
CAGGGATGCAGCGATCTCCACCCTGCGGGCGCGCGTCAGGTACTTGTTGAAGTGGAACTCCTTCTCCAGT
TCCGTGAGCTGCTTGGTAGTGAAGTTGGTGCGCACCGCGTTGGGTTGACCCAGGTAGCCGTACTCTCCAA
CTTTCCCTGTTTTGGGAGGGTTTCTTTTGACTTTCATCCAGTCAAAAGTCTGCGCTGGAGAAGATGTCTC
CGATGCGGGGGAGCGACAGGCTTCTTGGTGGCTGGCGTGGAGAGGGGACAAGGAGTTATTATACGTAGCC
AGGGCCAGGCTCTGGTGCTCCTGTCCATATGAGTGGTGAATGTATTGAGGCGAGCCCACC
